>Addgene plasmid #131471 | pORANGE Cloning template vector | depositor full sequence | sequence record 252014 | pORANGE Cloning template vector sequence 8494 bps
AACGCCAGCAACGCGGCCTTTTTACGGTTCCTGGCCTTTTGCTGGCCTTTTGCTCACATGTGAGGGCCTA
TTTCCCATGATTCCTTCATATTTGCATATACGATACAAGGCTGTTAGAGAGATAATTGGAATTAATTTGA
CTGTAAACACAAAGATATTAGTACAAAATACGTGACGTAGAAAGTAATAATTTCTTGGGTAGTTTGCAGT
TTTAAAATTATGTTTTAAAATGGACTATCATATGCTTACCGTAACTTGAAAGTATTTCGATTTCTTGGCT
TTATATATCTTGTGGAAAGGACGAAACACCGGGTCTTCGAGAAGACCTGTTTTAGAGCTAGAAATAGCAA
GTTAAAATAAGGCTAGTCCGTTATCAACTTGAAAAAGTGGCACCGAGTCGGTGCTTTTTTGTTTTAGAGC
TAGAAATAGCAAGTTAAAATAAGGCTAGTCCGTTTTTAGCGCGTGCGCCAATTCTGCAGACAAATGGCTC
TAGAAGCTTGCTAGCAATTGTCGACTCGAGGATCCTAGGACGCGTCCTAGGACGCGTCCAGAGGTACCCG
TTACATAACTTACGGTAAATGGCCCGCCTGGCTGACCGCCCAACGACCCCCGCCCATTGACGTCAATAGT
AACGCCAATAGGGACTTTCCATTGACGTCAATGGGTGGAGTATTTACGGTAAACTGCCCACTTGGCAGTA
CATCAAGTGTATCATATGCCAAGTACGCCCCCTATTGACGTCAATGACGGTAAATGGCCCGCCTGGCATT
GTGCCCAGTACATGACCTTATGGGACTTTCCTACTTGGCAGTACATCTACGTATTAGTCATCGCTATTAC
CATGGTCGAGGTGAGCCCCACGTTCTGCTTCACTCTCCCCATCTCCCCCCCCTCCCCACCCCCAATTTTG
TATTTATTTATTTTTTAATTATTTTGTGCAGCGATGGGGGCGGGGGGGGGGGGGGGGCGCGCGCCAGGCG
GGGCGGGGCGGGGCGAGGGGCGGGGCGGGGCGAGGCGGAGAGGTGCGGCGGCAGCCAATCAGAGCGGCGC
GCTCCGAAAGTTTCCTTTTATGGCGAGGCGGCGGCGGCGGCGGCCCTATAAAAAGCGAAGCGCGCGGCGG
GCGGGAGTCGCTGCGCGCTGCCTTCGCCCCGTGCCCCGCTCCGCCGCCGCCTCGCGCCGCCCGCCCCGGC
TCTGACTGACCGCGTTACTCCCACAGGTGAGCGGGCGGGACGGCCCTTCTCCTCCGGGCTGTAATTAGCT
GAGCAAGAGGTAAGGGTTTAAGGGATGGTTGGTTGGTGGGGTATTAATGTTTAATTACCTGGAGCACCTG
CCTGAAATCACTTTTTTTCAGGTTGGACCGGTGCCACCATGTACCCATACGATGTTCCAGATTACGCTTC
GCCGAAGAAAAAGCGCAAGGTCGAAGCGTCCGACAAGAAGTACAGCATCGGCCTGGACATCGGCACCAAC
TCTGTGGGCTGGGCCGTGATCACCGACGAGTACAAGGTGCCCAGCAAGAAATTCAAGGTGCTGGGCAACA
CCGACCGGCACAGCATCAAGAAGAACCTGATCGGAGCCCTGCTGTTCGACAGCGGCGAAACAGCCGAGGC
CACCCGGCTGAAGAGAACCGCCAGAAGAAGATACACCAGACGGAAGAACCGGATCTGCTATCTGCAAGAG
ATCTTCAGCAACGAGATGGCCAAGGTGGACGACAGCTTCTTCCACAGACTGGAAGAGTCCTTCCTGGTGG
AAGAGGATAAGAAGCACGAGCGGCACCCCATCTTCGGCAACATCGTGGACGAGGTGGCCTACCACGAGAA
GTACCCCACCATCTACCACCTGAGAAAGAAACTGGTGGACAGCACCGACAAGGCCGACCTGCGGCTGATC
TATCTGGCCCTGGCCCACATGATCAAGTTCCGGGGCCACTTCCTGATCGAGGGCGACCTGAACCCCGACA
ACAGCGACGTGGACAAGCTGTTCATCCAGCTGGTGCAGACCTACAACCAGCTGTTCGAGGAAAACCCCAT
CAACGCCAGCGGCGTGGACGCCAAGGCCATCCTGTCTGCCAGACTGAGCAAGAGCAGACGGCTGGAAAAT
CTGATCGCCCAGCTGCCCGGCGAGAAGAAGAATGGCCTGTTCGGCAACCTGATTGCCCTGAGCCTGGGCC
TGACCCCCAACTTCAAGAGCAACTTCGACCTGGCCGAGGATGCCAAACTGCAGCTGAGCAAGGACACCTA
CGACGACGACCTGGACAACCTGCTGGCCCAGATCGGCGACCAGTACGCCGACCTGTTTCTGGCCGCCAAG
AACCTGTCCGACGCCATCCTGCTGAGCGACATCCTGAGAGTGAACACCGAGATCACCAAGGCCCCCCTGA
GCGCCTCTATGATCAAGAGATACGACGAGCACCACCAGGACCTGACCCTGCTGAAAGCTCTCGTGCGGCA
GCAGCTGCCTGAGAAGTACAAAGAGATTTTCTTCGACCAGAGCAAGAACGGCTACGCCGGCTACATTGAC
GGCGGAGCCAGCCAGGAAGAGTTCTACAAGTTCATCAAGCCCATCCTGGAAAAGATGGACGGCACCGAGG
AACTGCTCGTGAAGCTGAACAGAGAGGACCTGCTGCGGAAGCAGCGGACCTTCGACAACGGCAGCATCCC
CCACCAGATCCACCTGGGAGAGCTGCACGCCATTCTGCGGCGGCAGGAAGATTTTTACCCATTCCTGAAG
GACAACCGGGAAAAGATCGAGAAGATCCTGACCTTCCGCATCCCCTACTACGTGGGCCCTCTGGCCAGGG
GAAACAGCAGATTCGCCTGGATGACCAGAAAGAGCGAGGAAACCATCACCCCCTGGAACTTCGAGGAAGT
GGTGGACAAGGGCGCTTCCGCCCAGAGCTTCATCGAGCGGATGACCAACTTCGATAAGAACCTGCCCAAC
GAGAAGGTGCTGCCCAAGCACAGCCTGCTGTACGAGTACTTCACCGTGTATAACGAGCTGACCAAAGTGA
AATACGTGACCGAGGGAATGAGAAAGCCCGCCTTCCTGAGCGGCGAGCAGAAAAAGGCCATCGTGGACCT
GCTGTTCAAGACCAACCGGAAAGTGACCGTGAAGCAGCTGAAAGAGGACTACTTCAAGAAAATCGAGTGC
TTCGACTCCGTGGAAATCTCCGGCGTGGAAGATCGGTTCAACGCCTCCCTGGGCACATACCACGATCTGC
TGAAAATTATCAAGGACAAGGACTTCCTGGACAATGAGGAAAACGAGGACATTCTGGAAGATATCGTGCT
GACCCTGACACTGTTTGAGGACAGAGAGATGATCGAGGAACGGCTGAAAACCTATGCCCACCTGTTCGAC
GACAAAGTGATGAAGCAGCTGAAGCGGCGGAGATACACCGGCTGGGGCAGGCTGAGCCGGAAGCTGATCA
ACGGCATCCGGGACAAGCAGTCCGGCAAGACAATCCTGGATTTCCTGAAGTCCGACGGCTTCGCCAACAG
AAACTTCATGCAGCTGATCCACGACGACAGCCTGACCTTTAAAGAGGACATCCAGAAAGCCCAGGTGTCC
GGCCAGGGCGATAGCCTGCACGAGCACATTGCCAATCTGGCCGGCAGCCCCGCCATTAAGAAGGGCATCC
TGCAGACAGTGAAGGTGGTGGACGAGCTCGTGAAAGTGATGGGCCGGCACAAGCCCGAGAACATCGTGAT
CGAAATGGCCAGAGAGAACCAGACCACCCAGAAGGGACAGAAGAACAGCCGCGAGAGAATGAAGCGGATC
GAAGAGGGCATCAAAGAGCTGGGCAGCCAGATCCTGAAAGAACACCCCGTGGAAAACACCCAGCTGCAGA
ACGAGAAGCTGTACCTGTACTACCTGCAGAATGGGCGGGATATGTACGTGGACCAGGAACTGGACATCAA
CCGGCTGTCCGACTACGATGTGGACCATATCGTGCCTCAGAGCTTTCTGAAGGACGACTCCATCGACAAC
AAGGTGCTGACCAGAAGCGACAAGAACCGGGGCAAGAGCGACAACGTGCCCTCCGAAGAGGTCGTGAAGA
AGATGAAGAACTACTGGCGGCAGCTGCTGAACGCCAAGCTGATTACCCAGAGAAAGTTCGACAATCTGAC
CAAGGCCGAGAGAGGCGGCCTGAGCGAACTGGATAAGGCCGGCTTCATCAAGAGACAGCTGGTGGAAACC
CGGCAGATCACAAAGCACGTGGCACAGATCCTGGACTCCCGGATGAACACTAAGTACGACGAGAATGACA
AGCTGATCCGGGAAGTGAAAGTGATCACCCTGAAGTCCAAGCTGGTGTCCGATTTCCGGAAGGATTTCCA
GTTTTACAAAGTGCGCGAGATCAACAACTACCACCACGCCCACGACGCCTACCTGAACGCCGTCGTGGGA
ACCGCCCTGATCAAAAAGTACCCTAAGCTGGAAAGCGAGTTCGTGTACGGCGACTACAAGGTGTACGACG
TGCGGAAGATGATCGCCAAGAGCGAGCAGGAAATCGGCAAGGCTACCGCCAAGTACTTCTTCTACAGCAA
CATCATGAACTTTTTCAAGACCGAGATTACCCTGGCCAACGGCGAGATCCGGAAGCGGCCTCTGATCGAG
ACAAACGGCGAAACCGGGGAGATCGTGTGGGATAAGGGCCGGGATTTTGCCACCGTGCGGAAAGTGCTGA
GCATGCCCCAAGTGAATATCGTGAAAAAGACCGAGGTGCAGACAGGCGGCTTCAGCAAAGAGTCTATCCT
GCCCAAGAGGAACAGCGATAAGCTGATCGCCAGAAAGAAGGACTGGGACCCTAAGAAGTACGGCGGCTTC
GACAGCCCCACCGTGGCCTATTCTGTGCTGGTGGTGGCCAAAGTGGAAAAGGGCAAGTCCAAGAAACTGA
AGAGTGTGAAAGAGCTGCTGGGGATCACCATCATGGAAAGAAGCAGCTTCGAGAAGAATCCCATCGACTT
TCTGGAAGCCAAGGGCTACAAAGAAGTGAAAAAGGACCTGATCATCAAGCTGCCTAAGTACTCCCTGTTC
GAGCTGGAAAACGGCCGGAAGAGAATGCTGGCCTCTGCCGGCGAACTGCAGAAGGGAAACGAACTGGCCC
TGCCCTCCAAATATGTGAACTTCCTGTACCTGGCCAGCCACTATGAGAAGCTGAAGGGCTCCCCCGAGGA
TAATGAGCAGAAACAGCTGTTTGTGGAACAGCACAAGCACTACCTGGACGAGATCATCGAGCAGATCAGC
GAGTTCTCCAAGAGAGTGATCCTGGCCGACGCTAATCTGGACAAAGTGCTGTCCGCCTACAACAAGCACC
GGGATAAGCCCATCAGAGAGCAGGCCGAGAATATCATCCACCTGTTTACCCTGACCAATCTGGGAGCCCC
TGCCGCCTTCAAGTACTTTGACACCACCATCGACCGGAAGAGGTACACCAGCACCAAAGAGGTGCTGGAC
GCCACCCTGATCCACCAGAGCATCACCGGCCTGTACGAGACACGGATCGACCTGTCTCAGCTGGGAGGCG
ACAGCCCCAAGAAGAAGAGAAAGGTGGAGGCCAGCTAAGAATTCTAACTAGAGCTCGCTGATCAGCCTCG
ACTGTGCCTTCTAGTTGCCAGCCATCTGTTGTTTGCCCCTCCCCCGTGCCTTCCTTGACCCTGGAAGGTG
CCACTCCCACTGTCCTTTCCTAATAAAATGAGGAAATTGCATCGCATTGTCTGAGTAGGTGTCATTCTAT
TCTGGGGGGTGGGGTGGGGCAGGACAGCAAGGGGGAGGATTGGGAAGAGAATAGCAGGCATGCTGGGGAG
CGGCCGCAGGAACCCCTAGTGATGGAGTTGGCCACTCCCTCTCTGCGCGCTCGCTCGCTCACTGAGGCCG
GGCGACCAAAGGTCGCCCGACGCCCGGGCTTTGCCCGGGCGGCCTCAGTGAGCGAGCGAGCGCGCAGCTG
CCTGCAGGGGCGCCTGATGCGGTATTTTCTCCTTACGCATCTGTGCGGTATTTCACACCGCATA
[95 nt withheld, positions 6015-6109]
T
[46 nt withheld, positions 6111-6156]
C
[141 nt withheld, positions 6158-6298]
CCTTTGACGTTGGAGTCCACGTTCTTT
[37 nt withheld, positions 6326-6362]
ACTCTATCTCGGGCTATTCTTTTGATTTATAAGGGATTTTGCCGATTTCGGTCTATTGGTTAAAAAATGA
GCTGATTTAACAAAAATTTAACGCGAATTTTAACAAAATATTAACGTTTACAATTTTATGGTGCACTCTC
AGTACAATCTGCTCTGATGCCGCATAGTTAAGCCAGCCCCGACACCCGCCAACACCCGCTGACGCGCCCT
GACGGGCTTGTCTGCTCCCGGCATCCGCTTACAGACAAGCTGTGACCGTCTCCGGGAGCTGCATGTGTCA
GAGGTTTTCACCGTCATCACCGAAACGCGCGAGACGAAAGGGCCTCGTGATACGCCTATTTTTATAGGTT
AATGTCATGATAATAATGGTTTCTTAGACGTCAGGTGGCACTTTTCGGGGAAATGTGCGCGGAACCCCTA
TTTGTTTATTTTTCTAAATACATTCAAATATGTATCCGCTCATGAGACAATAACCCTGATAAATGCTTCA
ATAATATTGAAAAAGGAAGAGTATGAGTATTCAACATTTCCGTGTCGCCCTTATTCCCTTTTTTGCGGCA
TTTTGCCTTCCTGTTTTTGCTCACCCAGAAACGCTGGTGAAAGTAAAAGATGCTGAAGATCAGTTGGGTG
CACGAGTGGGTTACATCGAACTGGATCTCAACAGCGGTAAGATCCTTGAGAGTTTTCGCCCCGAAGAACG
TTTTCCAATGATGAGCACTTTTAAAGTTCTGCTATGTGGCGCGGTATTATCCCGTATTGACGCCGGGCAA
GAGCAACTCGGTCGCCGCATACACTATTCTCAGAATGACTTGGTTGAGTACTCACCAGTCACAGAAAAGC
ATCTTACGGATGGCATGACAGTAAGAGAATTATGCAGTGCTGCCATAACCATGAGTGATAACACTGCGGC
CAACTTACTTCTGACAACGATCGGAGGACCGAAGGAGCTAACCGCTTTTTTGCACAACATGGGGGATCAT
GTAACTCGCCTTGATCGTTGGGAACCGGAGCTGAATGAAGCCATACCAAACGACGAGCGTGACACCACGA
TGCCTGTAGCAATGGCAACAACGTTGCGCAAACTATTAACTGGCGAACTACTTACTCTAGCTTCCCGGCA
ACAATTAATAGACTGGATGGAGGCGGATAAAGTTGCAGGACCACTTCTGCGCTCGGCCCTTCCGGCTGGC
TGGTTTATTGCTGATAAATCTGGAGCCGGTGAGCGTGGAAGCCGCGGTATCATTGCAGCACTGGGGCCAG
ATGGTAAGCCCTCCCGTATCGTAGTTATCTACACGACGGGGAGTCAGGCAACTATGGATGAACGAAATAG
ACAGATCGCTGAGATAGGTGCCTCACTGATTAAGCATTGGTAACTGTCAGACCAAGTTTACTCATATATA
CTTTAGATTGATTTAAAACTTCATTTTTAATTTAAAAGGATCTAGGTGAAGATCCTTTTTGATAATCTCA
TGACCAAAATCCCTTAACGTGAGTTTTCGTTCCACTGAGCGTCAGACCCCGTAGAAAAGATCAAAGGATC
TTCTTGAGATCCTTTTTTTCTGCGCGTAATCTGCTGCTTGCAAACAAAAAAACCACCGCTACCAGCGGTG
GTTTGTTTGCCGGATCAAGAGCTACCAACTCTTTTTCCGAAGGTAACTGGCTTCAGCAGAGCGCAGATAC
CAAATACTGTTCTTCTAGTGTAGCCGTAGTTAGGCCACCACTTCAAGAACTCTGTAGCACCGCCTACATA
CCTCGCTCTGCTAATCCTGTTACCAGTGGCTGCTGCCAGTGGCGATAAGTCGTGTCTTACCGGGTTGGAC
TCAAGACGATAGTTACCGGATAAGGCGCAGCGGTCGGGCTGAACGGGGGGTTCGTGCACACAGCCCAGCT
TGGAGCGAACGACCTACACCGAACTGAGATACCTACAGCGTGAGCTATGAGAAAGCGCCACGCTTCCCGA
AGGGAGAAAGGCGGACAGGTATCCGGTAAGCGGCAGGGTCGGAACAGGAGAGCGCACGAGGGAGCTTCCA
GGGGGAAACGCCTGGTATCTTTATAGTCCTGTCGGGTTTCGCCACCTCTGACTTGAGCGTCGATTTTTGT
GATGCTCGTCAGGGGGGCGGAGCCTATGGAAA
Features (pLannotate 1.2.2; 18 found; start..end, strand, type, name):
     62..302     +  promoter       U6 promoter: RNA polymerase III promoter for human U6 snRNA
    329..404     +  misc_RNA       gRNA scaffold: guide RNA scaffold for the Streptococcus pyogenes CRISPR/Cas9 system
    411..454     +  misc_RNA       gRNA scaffold (fragment): guide RNA scaffold for the Streptococcus pyogenes CRISPR/Cas9 system
    559..844     +  enhancer       CMV enhancer: human cytomegalovirus immediate early enhancer; contains an 18-bp deletion relative to the standard CMV enhancer
    846..1123    +  promoter       chicken β-actin promoter: No description available
   1124..1351    +  intron         hybrid intron: hybrid between chicken β-actin (CBA) and minute virus of mice (MMV) introns (Gray et al., 2011)
   1372..1399    +  CDS            3xHA (fragment): three tandem HA epitope tags
   1432..3147    +  CDS            Cas9(N): N-terminal portion of Streptococcus pyogenes Cas9 (Zetsche et al., 2015)
   3034..5532    +  CDS            Cas9(C): C-terminal portion of Streptococcus pyogenes Cas9 (Zetsche et al., 2015)
   5602..5713    +  polyA_signal   bGH poly(A) signal: bovine growth hormone polyadenylation signal
   5818..5958    +  repeat_region  AAV2 ITR: inverted terminal repeat of adeno-associated virus serotype 2 inverted
   5963..6014    -  misc_feature   bom (fragment): basis of mobility region from pBR322
   6033..6488    +  rep_origin     f1 ori (sequence partly withheld): f1 bacteriophage origin of replication; arrow indicates direction of (+) strand synthesis
   6489..6538    -  misc_feature   bom (fragment): basis of mobility region from pBR322
   6640..6675    -  CDS            rop (fragment): Rop protein, which maintains plasmids at low copy number; rop
   6770..6874    +  promoter       AmpR promoter: bla
   6875..7735    +  CDS            AmpR: β-lactamase; bla; confers resistance to ampicillin, carbenicillin, and related antibiotics
   7906..8494    +  rep_origin     ori: high-copy-number ColE1/pMB1/pBR322/pUC origin of replication
