>Addgene plasmid #131471 | pORANGE Cloning template vector | addgene full sequence | sequence record 257132 | Addgene NGS Result
AACGCCAGCAACGCGGCCTTTTTACGGTTCCTGGCCTTTTGCTGGCCTTTTGCTCACATGTGAGGGCCTA
TTTCCCATGATTCCTTCATATTTGCATATACGATACAAGGCTGTTAGAGAGATAATTGGAATTAATTTGA
CTGTAAACACAAAGATATTAGTACAAAATACGTGACGTAGAAAGTAATAATTTCTTGGGTAGTTTGCAGT
TTTAAAATTATGTTTTAAAATGGACTATCATATGCTTACCGTAACTTGAAAGTATTTCGATTTCTTGGCT
TTATATATCTTGTGGAAAGGACGAAACACCGGGTCTTCGAGAAGACCTGTTTTAGAGCTAGAAATAGCAA
GTTAAAATAAGGCTAGTCCGTTATCAACTTGAAAAAGTGGCACCGAGTCGGTGCTTTTTTGTTTTAGAGC
TAGAAATAGCAAGTTAAAATAAGGCTAGTCCGTTTTTAGCGCGTGCGCCAATTCTGCAGACAAATGGCTC
TAGAAGCTTGCTAGCAATTGTCGACTCGAGGATCCTAGGACGCGTCCTAGGACGCGTCCAGAGGTACCCG
TTACATAACTTACGGTAAATGGCCCGCCTGGCTGACCGCCCAACGACCCCCGCCCATTGACGTCAATAGT
AACGCCAATAGGGACTTTCCATTGACGTCAATGGGTGGAGTATTTACGGTAAACTGCCCACTTGGCAGTA
CATCAAGTGTATCATATGCCAAGTACGCCCCCTATTGACGTCAATGACGGTAAATGGCCCGCCTGGCATT
GTGCCCAGTACATGACCTTATGGGACTTTCCTACTTGGCAGTACATCTACGTATTAGTCATCGCTATTAC
CATGGTCGAGGTGAGCCCCACGTTCTGCTTCACTCTCCCCATCTCCCCCCCCTCCCCACCCCCAATTTTG
TATTTATTTATTTTTTAATTATTTTGTGCAGCGATGGGGGCGGGGGGGGGGGGGGGGCGCGCGCCGGGGG
GGGGGGGGGGGGGGGGGGGGGGGGGSGGGGSGRGGCGGAGAGGTGCGGCGGCAGCCAATCAGAGCGGCGC
GCTCCGAAAGTTTCCTTTTATGGCGAGGCGGCGGCGGCGGCGGCCCTATAAAAAGCGAAGCGCGCGGCGG
GCGGGAGTCGCTGCGCGCTGCCTTCGCCCCGTGCCCCGCTCCGCCGCCGCCTCGCGCCGCCCGCCCCGGC
TCTGACTGACCGCGTTACTCCCACAGGTGAGCGGGCGGGACGGCCCTTCTCCTCCGGGCTGTAATTAGCT
GAGCAAGAGGTAAGGGTTTAAGGGATGGTTGGTTGGTGGGGTATTAATGTTTAATTACCTGGAGCACCTG
CCTGAAATCACTTTTTTTCAGGTTGGACCGGTGCCACCATGTACCCATACGATGTTCCAGATTACGCTTC
GCCGAAGAAAAAGCGCAAGGTCGAAGCGTCCGACAAGAAGTACAGCATCGGCCTGGACATCGGCACCAAC
TCTGTGGGCTGGGCCGTGATCACCGACGAGTACAAGGTGCCCAGCAAGAAATTCAAGGTGCTGGGCAACA
CCGACCGGCACAGCATCAAGAAGAACCTGATCGGAGCCCTGCTGTTCGACAGCGGCGAAACAGCCGAGGC
CACCCGGCTGAAGAGAACCGCCAGAAGAAGATACACCAGACGGAAGAACCGGATCTGCTATCTGCAAGAG
ATCTTCAGCAACGAGATGGCCAAGGTGGACGACAGCTTCTTCCACAGACTGGAAGAGTCCTTCCTGGTGG
AAGAGGATAAGAAGCACGAGCGGCACCCCATCTTCGGCAACATCGTGGACGAGGTGGCCTACCACGAGAA
GTACCCCACCATCTACCACCTGAGAAAGAAACTGGTGGACAGCACCGACAAGGCCGACCTGCGGCTGATC
TATCTGGCCCTGGCCCACATGATCAAGTTCCGGGGCCACTTCCTGATCGAGGGCGACCTGAACCCCGACA
ACAGCGACGTGGACAAGCTGTTCATCCAGCTGGTGCAGACCTACAACCAGCTGTTCGAGGAAAACCCCAT
CAACGCCAGCGGCGTGGACGCCAAGGCCATCCTGTCTGCCAGACTGAGCAAGAGCAGACGGCTGGAAAAT
CTGATCGCCCAGCTGCCCGGCGAGAAGAAGAATGGCCTGTTCGGAAACCTGATTGCCCTGAGCCTGGGCC
TGACCCCCAACTTCAAGAGCAACTTCGACCTGGCCGAGGATGCCAAACTGCAGCTGAGCAAGGACACCTA
CGACGACGACCTGGACAACCTGCTGGCCCAGATCGGCGACCAGTACGCCGACCTGTTTCTGGCCGCCAAG
AACCTGTCCGACGCCATCCTGCTGAGCGACATCCTGAGAGTGAACACCGAGATCACCAAGGCCCCCCTGA
GCGCCTCTATGATCAAGAGATACGACGAGCACCACCAGGACCTGACCCTGCTGAAAGCTCTCGTGCGGCA
GCAGCTGCCTGAGAAGTACAAAGAGATTTTCTTCGACCAGAGCAAGAACGGCTACGCCGGCTACATTGAC
GGCGGAGCCAGCCAGGAAGAGTTCTACAAGTTCATCAAGCCCATCCTGGAAAAGATGGACGGCACCGAGG
AACTGCTCGTGAAGCTGAACAGAGAGGACCTGCTGCGGAAGCAGCGGACCTTCGACAACGGCAGCATCCC
CCACCAGATCCACCTGGGAGAGCTGCACGCCATTCTGCGGCGGCAGGAAGATTTTTACCCATTCCTGAAG
GACAACCGGGAAAAGATCGAGAAGATCCTGACCTTCCGCATCCCCTACTACGTGGGCCCTCTGGCCAGGG
GAAACAGCAGATTCGCCTGGATGACCAGAAAGAGCGAGGAAACCATCACCCCCTGGAACTTCGAGGAAGT
GGTGGACAAGGGCGCTTCCGCCCAGAGCTTCATCGAGCGGATGACCAACTTCGATAAGAACCTGCCCAAC
GAGAAGGTGCTGCCCAAGCACAGCCTGCTGTACGAGTACTTCACCGTGTATAACGAGCTGACCAAAGTGA
AATACGTGACCGAGGGAATGAGAAAGCCCGCCTTCCTGAGCGGCGAGCAGAAAAAGGCCATCGTGGACCT
GCTGTTCAAGACCAACCGGAAAGTGACCGTGAAGCAGCTGAAAGAGGACTACTTCAAGAAAATCGAGTGC
TTCGACTCCGTGGAAATCTCCGGCGTGGAAGATCGGTTCAACGCCTCCCTGGGCACATACCACGATCTGC
TGAAAATTATCAAGGACAAGGACTTCCTGGACAATGAGGAAAACGAGGACATTCTGGAAGATATCGTGCT
GACCCTGACACTGTTTGAGGACAGAGAGATGATCGAGGAACGGCTGAAAACCTATGCCCACCTGTTCGAC
GACAAAGTGATGAAGCAGCTGAAGCGGCGGAGATACACCGGCTGGGGCAGGCTGAGCCGGAAGCTGATCA
ACGGCATCCGGGACAAGCAGTCCGGCAAGACAATCCTGGATTTCCTGAAGTCCGACGGCTTCGCCAACAG
AAACTTCATGCAGCTGATCCACGACGACAGCCTGACCTTTAAAGAGGACATCCAGAAAGCCCAGGTGTCC
GGCCAGGGCGATAGCCTGCACGAGCACATTGCCAATCTGGCCGGCAGCCCCGCCATTAAGAAGGGCATCC
TGCAGACAGTGAAGGTGGTGGACGAGCTCGTGAAAGTGATGGGCCGGCACAAGCCCGAGAACATCGTGAT
CGAAATGGCCAGAGAGAACCAGACCACCCAGAAGGGACAGAAGAACAGCCGCGAGAGAATGAAGCGGATC
GAAGAGGGCATCAAAGAGCTGGGCAGCCAGATCCTGAAAGAACACCCCGTGGAAAACACCCAGCTGCAGA
ACGAGAAGCTGTACCTGTACTACCTGCAGAATGGGCGGGATATGTACGTGGACCAGGAACTGGACATCAA
CCGGCTGTCCGACTACGATGTGGACCATATCGTGCCTCAGAGCTTTCTGAAGGACGACTCCATCGACAAC
AAGGTGCTGACCAGAAGCGACAAGAACCGGGGCAAGAGCGACAACGTGCCCTCCGAAGAGGTCGTGAAGA
AGATGAAGAACTACTGGCGGCAGCTGCTGAACGCCAAGCTGATTACCCAGAGAAAGTTCGACAATCTGAC
CAAGGCCGAGAGAGGCGGCCTGAGCGAACTGGATAAGGCCGGCTTCATCAAGAGACAGCTGGTGGAAACC
CGGCAGATCACAAAGCACGTGGCACAGATCCTGGACTCCCGGATGAACACTAAGTACGACGAGAATGACA
AGCTGATCCGGGAAGTGAAAGTGATCACCCTGAAGTCCAAGCTGGTGTCCGATTTCCGGAAGGATTTCCA
GTTTTACAAAGTGCGCGAGATCAACAACTACCACCACGCCCACGACGCCTACCTGAACGCCGTCGTGGGA
ACCGCCCTGATCAAAAAGTACCCTAAGCTGGAAAGCGAGTTCGTGTACGGCGACTACAAGGTGTACGACG
TGCGGAAGATGATCGCCAAGAGCGAGCAGGAAATCGGCAAGGCTACCGCCAAGTACTTCTTCTACAGCAA
CATCATGAACTTTTTCAAGACCGAGATTACCCTGGCCAACGGCGAGATCCGGAAGCGGCCTCTGATCGAG
ACAAACGGCGAAACCGGGGAGATCGTGTGGGATAAGGGCCGGGATTTTGCCACCGTGCGGAAAGTGCTGA
GCATGCCCCAAGTGAATATCGTGAAAAAGACCGAGGTGCAGACAGGCGGCTTCAGCAAAGAGTCTATCCT
GCCCAAGAGGAACAGCGATAAGCTGATCGCCAGAAAGAAGGACTGGGACCCTAAGAAGTACGGCGGCTTC
GACAGCCCCACCGTGGCCTATTCTGTGCTGGTGGTGGCCAAAGTGGAAAAGGGCAAGTCCAAGAAACTGA
AGAGTGTGAAAGAGCTGCTGGGGATCACCATCATGGAAAGAAGCAGCTTCGAGAAGAATCCCATCGACTT
TCTGGAAGCCAAGGGCTACAAAGAAGTGAAAAAGGACCTGATCATCAAGCTGCCTAAGTACTCCCTGTTC
GAGCTGGAAAACGGCCGGAAGAGAATGCTGGCCTCTGCCGGCGAACTGCAGAAGGGAAACGAACTGGCCC
TGCCCTCCAAATATGTGAACTTCCTGTACCTGGCCAGCCACTATGAGAAGCTGAAGGGCTCCCCCGAGGA
TAATGAGCAGAAACAGCTGTTTGTGGAACAGCACAAGCACTACCTGGACGAGATCATCGAGCAGATCAGC
GAGTTCTCCAAGAGAGTGATCCTGGCCGACGCTAATCTGGACAAAGTGCTGTCCGCCTACAACAAGCACC
GGGATAAGCCCATCAGAGAGCAGGCCGAGAATATCATCCACCTGTTTACCCTGACCAATCTGGGAGCCCC
TGCCGCCTTCAAGTACTTTGACACCACCATCGACCGGAAGAGGTACACCAGCACCAAAGAGGTGCTGGAC
GCCACCCTGATCCACCAGAGCATCACCGGCCTGTACGAGACACGGATCGACCTGTCTCAGCTGGGAGGCG
ACAGCCCCAAGAAGAAGAGAAAGGTGGAGGCCAGCTAAGAATTCTAACTAGAGCTCGCTGATCAGCCTCG
ACTGTGCCTTCTAGTTGCCAGCCATCTGTTGTTTGCCCCTCCCCCGTGCCTTCCTTGACCCTGGAAGGTG
CCACTCCCACTGTCCTTTCCTAATAAAATGAGGAAATTGCATCGCATTGTCTGAGTAGGTGTCATTCTAT
TCTGGGGGGTGGGGTGGGGCAGGACAGCAAGGGGGAGGATTGGGAAGAGAATAGCAGGCATGCTGGGGAG
CGGCCGCAGGAACCCCTAGTGATGGAGTTGGCCACTCCCTCTCTGCGCGCTCGCTCGCTCACTGAGGCCG
GGCGACCAAAGGTCGCCCGACGCCCGGGCTTTGCCCGGGCGGCCTCAGTGAGCGAGCGAGCGCGCAGCTG
CCTGCAGGGGCGCCTGATGCGGTATTTTCTCCTTACGCATCTGTGCGGTATTTCACACCGCATA
[95 nt withheld, positions 6015-6109]
T
[46 nt withheld, positions 6111-6156]
C
[141 nt withheld, positions 6158-6298]
CCTTTGACGTTGGAGTCCACGTTCTTT
[37 nt withheld, positions 6326-6362]
ACTCTATCTCGGGCTATTCTTTTGATTTATAAGGGATTTTGCCGATTTCGGTCTATTGGTTAAAAAATGA
GCTGATTTAACAAAAATTTAACGCGAATTTTAACAAAATATTAACGTTTACAATTTTATGGTGCACTCTC
AGTACAATCTGCTCTGATGCCGCATAGTTAAGCCAGCCCCGACACCCGCCAACACCCGCTGACGCGCCCT
GACGGGCTTGTCTGCTCCCGGCATCCGCTTACAGACAAGCTGTGACCGTCTCCGGGAGCTGCATGTGTCA
GAGGTTTTCACCGTCATCACCGAAACGCGCGAGACGAAAGGGCCTCGTGATACGCCTATTTTTATAGGTT
AATGTCATGATAATAATGGTTTCTTAGACGTCAGGTGGCACTTTTCGGGGAAATGTGCGCGGAACCCCTA
TTTGTTTATTTTTCTAAATACATTCAAATATGTATCCGCTCATGAGACAATAACCCTGATAAATGCTTCA
ATAATATTGAAAAAGGAAGAGTATGAGTATTCAACATTTCCGTGTCGCCCTTATTCCCTTTTTTGCGGCA
TTTTGCCTTCCTGTTTTTGCTCACCCAGAAACGCTGGTGAAAGTAAAAGATGCTGAAGATCAGTTGGGTG
CACGAGTGGGTTACATCGAACTGGATCTCAACAGCGGTAAGATCCTTGAGAGTTTTCGCCCCGAAGAACG
TTTTCCAATGATGAGCACTTTTAAAGTTCTGCTATGTGGCGCGGTATTATCCCGTATTGACGCCGGGCAA
GAGCAACTCGGTCGCCGCATACACTATTCTCAGAATGACTTGGTTGAGTACTCACCAGTCACAGAAAAGC
ATCTTACGGATGGCATGACAGTAAGAGAATTATGCAGTGCTGCCATAACCATGAGTGATAACACTGCGGC
CAACTTACTTCTGACAACGATCGGAGGACCGAAGGAGCTAACCGCTTTTTTGCACAACATGGGGGATCAT
GTAACTCGCCTTGATCGTTGGGAACCGGAGCTGAATGAAGCCATACCAAACGACGAGCGTGACACCACGA
TGCCTGTAGCAATGGCAACAACGTTGCGCAAACTATTAACTGGCGAACTACTTACTCTAGCTTCCCGGCA
ACAATTAATAGACTGGATGGAGGCGGATAAAGTTGCAGGACCACTTCTGCGCTCGGCCCTTCCGGCTGGC
TGGTTTATTGCTGATAAATCTGGAGCCGGTGAGCGTGGAAGCCGCGGTATCATTGCAGCACTGGGGCCAG
ATGGTAAGCCCTCCCGTATCGTAGTTATCTACACGACGGGGAGTCAGGCAACTATGGATGAACGAAATAG
ACAGATCGCTGAGATAGGTGCCTCACTGATTAAGCATTGGTAACTGTCAGACCAAGTTTACTCATATATA
CTTTAGATTGATTTAAAACTTCATTTTTAATTTAAAAGGATCTAGGTGAAGATCCTTTTTGATAATCTCA
TGACCAAAATCCCTTAACGTGAGTTTTCGTTCCACTGAGCGTCAGACCCCGTAGAAAAGATCAAAGGATC
TTCTTGAGATCCTTTTTTTCTGCGCGTAATCTGCTGCTTGCAAACAAAAAAACCACCGCTACCAGCGGTG
GTTTGTTTGCCGGATCAAGAGCTACCAACTCTTTTTCCGAAGGTAACTGGCTTCAGCAGAGCGCAGATAC
CAAATACTGTTCTTCTAGTGTAGCCGTAGTTAGGCCACCACTTCAAGAACTCTGTAGCACCGCCTACATA
CCTCGCTCTGCTAATCCTGTTACCAGTGGCTGCTGCCAGTGGCGATAAGTCGTGTCTTACCGGGTTGGAC
TCAAGACGATAGTTACCGGATAAGGCGCAGCGGTCGGGCTGAACGGGGGGTTCGTGCACACAGCCCAGCT
TGGAGCGAACGACCTACACCGAACTGAGATACCTACAGCGTGAGCTATGAGAAAGCGCCACGCTTCCCGA
AGGGAGAAAGGCGGACAGGTATCCGGTAAGCGGCAGGGTCGGAACAGGAGAGCGCACGAGGGAGCTTCCA
GGGGGAAACGCCTGGTATCTTTATAGTCCTGTCGGGTTTCGCCACCTCTGACTTGAGCGTCGATTTTTGT
GATGCTCGTCAGGGGGGCGGAGCCTATGGAAA
Features (pLannotate 1.2.2; 18 found; start..end, strand, type, name):
     62..302     +  promoter       U6 promoter: RNA polymerase III promoter for human U6 snRNA
    329..404     +  misc_RNA       gRNA scaffold: guide RNA scaffold for the Streptococcus pyogenes CRISPR/Cas9 system
    411..454     +  misc_RNA       gRNA scaffold (fragment): guide RNA scaffold for the Streptococcus pyogenes CRISPR/Cas9 system
    559..844     +  enhancer       CMV enhancer: human cytomegalovirus immediate early enhancer; contains an 18-bp deletion relative to the standard CMV enhancer
    846..1123    +  promoter       chicken β-actin promoter: No description available
   1124..1351    +  intron         hybrid intron: hybrid between chicken β-actin (CBA) and minute virus of mice (MMV) introns (Gray et al., 2011)
   1372..1399    +  CDS            3xHA (fragment): three tandem HA epitope tags
   1432..3033    +  CDS            Cas9(N): N-terminal portion of Streptococcus pyogenes Cas9 (Zetsche et al., 2015)
   3034..5532    +  CDS            Cas9(C): C-terminal portion of Streptococcus pyogenes Cas9 (Zetsche et al., 2015)
   5602..5713    +  polyA_signal   bGH poly(A) signal: bovine growth hormone polyadenylation signal
   5818..5958    +  repeat_region  AAV2 ITR: inverted terminal repeat of adeno-associated virus serotype 2 inverted
   5963..6014    -  misc_feature   bom (fragment): basis of mobility region from pBR322
   6033..6488    +  rep_origin     f1 ori (sequence partly withheld): f1 bacteriophage origin of replication; arrow indicates direction of (+) strand synthesis
   6489..6538    -  misc_feature   bom (fragment): basis of mobility region from pBR322
   6640..6675    -  CDS            rop (fragment): Rop protein, which maintains plasmids at low copy number; rop
   6770..6874    +  promoter       AmpR promoter: bla
   6875..7735    +  CDS            AmpR: β-lactamase; bla; confers resistance to ampicillin, carbenicillin, and related antibiotics
   7906..8494    +  rep_origin     ori: high-copy-number ColE1/pMB1/pBR322/pUC origin of replication
