[The description below was written by a language model from this plasmid's Addgene catalogue record and pLannotate feature annotations shown in this document.]
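Description:
pORANGE Cloning template vector is an 8,494 bp mammalian expression plasmid that serves as the empty starting backbone for building knock-in constructs with the ORANGE method, a CRISPR/Cas9 toolbox for epitope tagging of endogenous proteins in neurons. It is propagated in E. coli as a high-copy plasmid through a ColE1/pUC-type origin and selected with ampicillin via the bla gene under its own promoter. An f1 phage origin is also present, along with small remnants of pBR322 bom and rop sequences that are not functional elements.

The plasmid carries two expression units. A human U6 RNA polymerase III promoter sits upstream of the S. pyogenes guide RNA scaffold, with a short gap between them where a target-specific guide sequence would presumably be inserted. A second, partial scaffold annotation follows directly, and the record does not explain it. Downstream, the Cbh promoter (CMV enhancer, chicken β-actin promoter and a hybrid CBA/MVM intron) drives S. pyogenes Cas9 carrying an N-terminal HA tag, terminated by a bovine growth hormone polyadenylation signal. The annotation tool labels Cas9 as adjoining N- and C-terminal portions, but these are contiguous and represent one full-length coding sequence. The HA annotation is a short fragment of a 3xHA match, consistent with a single HA epitope.

Only one AAV2 inverted terminal repeat is annotated, after the poly(A) signal, so the plasmid does not appear to be a packageable AAV genome as recorded. As a template, it contains no donor or tag cassette. The cloning sites used to add a guide and donor are not stated in the record. The depositor and sequencing-derived records agree in length and in essentially all features.
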