Addgene plasmid #131471: pORANGE Cloning template vector
Purpose: (Empty Backbone) Cloning template form ORANGE method based knock-in constructs
Depositing lab: Harold MacGillavry. Depositing organization: Utrecht University. Publication: ORANGE: A CRISPR/Cas9-based genome editing toolbox for epitope tagging of endogenous proteins in neurons. Willems J, de Jong APH, Scheefhals N, Mertens E, Catsburg LAE, Poorthuis RB, de Winter F, Verhaagen J, Meye FJ, MacGillavry HD. PLoS Biol. 2020 Apr 10;18(4):e3000665. doi: 10.1371/journal.pbio.3000665. PubMed 32275651.
Backbone
  Vector backbone: pORANGE
  Backbone size (bp): 8494
  Vector type: Mammalian Expression
  Tag / fusion protein: HA (N terminal on insert)
Growth in bacteria
  Bacterial resistance: Ampicillin, 100 μg/mL
  Growth temperature: 37°C
  Growth strain: DH5alpha
  Copy number: High Copy
Gene/Insert
  Gene/Insert name: SpCas9
  Species: S. pyogenes
  Promoter: U6 and Cbh
  Tag / fusion protein: HA (N terminal on insert)
  Cloning method: Restriction Enzyme; 5′ cloning site Unknown (unknown if destroyed); 3′ cloning site Unknown (unknown if destroyed)
  Sequencing primers: 5′ aaggctgttagagagataattggaa; 3′ cgggccatttaccgtaagtt
Terms and licenses: Academic/Nonprofit Terms; Industry Terms: Not Available to Industry
How to cite: pORANGE Cloning template vector was a gift from Harold MacGillavry (Addgene plasmid # 131471 ; http://n2t.net/addgene:131471 ; RRID:Addgene_131471)
